Addgene plasmid #140589: pmCherry-U6-ALDH1A3
Purpose: Expresses a gRNA and mCherry in mammalian cells
Depositing lab: Feng Zhang. Depositing organization: Broad Institute. Publication: Highly Parallel Profiling of Cas9 Variant Specificity. Schmid-Burgk JL, Gao L, Li D, Gardner Z, Strecker J, Lash B, Zhang F. Mol Cell. 2020 Mar 17. pii: S1097-2765(20)30143-X. doi: 10.1016/j.molcel.2020.02.023. PubMed 32187529.
Backbone
  Vector backbone: pmCherry-U6
  Vector type: CRISPR
Growth in bacteria
  Bacterial resistance: Ampicillin, 100 μg/mL
  Growth temperature: 37°C
  Growth strain: DH5alpha
  Copy number: Unknown
Gene/Insert
  Gene/Insert name: gRNA ALDH1A3
  gRNA/shRNA sequence: GGAGAGGGACCGCGCCACCT
  Species: Synthetic
Terms and licenses: Academic/Nonprofit Terms; Industry Terms: Not Available to Industry
How to cite: pmCherry-U6-ALDH1A3 was a gift from Feng Zhang (Addgene plasmid # 140589 ; http://n2t.net/addgene:140589 ; RRID:Addgene_140589)
