[The description below was written by a language model from this plasmid's Addgene catalogue record and pLannotate feature annotations shown in this document.]
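Description:
pmCherry-U6-ALDH1A3 is a 6.5 kb mammalian CRISPR guide-expression plasmid built on the pmCherry-U6 backbone, designed for transfection rather than viral delivery. It is propagated in E. coli through a high-copy ColE1/pUC-type origin and selected with ampicillin via the β-lactamase gene. An f1 phage origin is also annotated, along with short lac promoter/operator remnants and a few fragmentary hits (a truncated HIV-1 LTR piece, a partial ble sequence, a pBR322 bom fragment) that appear to be leftovers of the parental vector rather than functional elements.

The plasmid carries two independent mammalian expression units. In the first, the human U6 RNA polymerase III promoter drives a single guide RNA, with a synthetic 20-nucleotide spacer directed at ALDH1A3 placed between the promoter and the Streptococcus pyogenes Cas9 guide scaffold. In the second, the CMV enhancer and promoter drive mCherry, terminated by the bovine growth hormone polyadenylation signal. A short fragment matching an HA epitope tag directly follows the mCherry coding sequence, and a T7 promoter lies upstream of it. An SV40 promoter–neo–SV40 poly(A) cassette is also present, which would allow G418 selection of stably transfected cells.

No Cas9 is encoded, so the nuclease must be supplied separately. The red fluorescence marks cells that received the guide plasmid, allowing them to be identified or sorted. According to the record, the construct expresses a gRNA and mCherry in mammalian cells and comes from work profiling the specificity of Cas9 variants in parallel, where such guides direct different Cas9 variants to a defined target.
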