Features (pLannotate 1.2.2; 23 found; start..end, strand, type, name):
     85..325     +  promoter       U6 promoter: RNA polymerase III promoter for human U6 snRNA
    354..429     +  misc_RNA       gRNA scaffold: guide RNA scaffold for the Streptococcus pyogenes CRISPR/Cas9 system
    510..889     +  enhancer       CMV enhancer: human cytomegalovirus immediate early enhancer
    890..1093    +  promoter       CMV promoter: human cytomegalovirus (CMV) immediate early promoter
   1089..1122    +  LTR            5' LTR (truncated) (fragment): truncated 5' long terminal repeat (LTR) from HIV-1
   1138..1156    +  promoter       T7 promoter: promoter for bacteriophage T7 RNA polymerase
   1204..1911    +  CDS            mCherry: mCherry is a basic (constitutively fluorescent) red fluorescent protein published in 2004, derived from Discosoma sp.. It is reported to be a very rapidly-maturing monomer with low acid sensitivity.
   1912..1940    +  CDS            3xHA (fragment): three tandem HA epitope tags
   2018..2242    +  polyA_signal   bGH poly(A) signal: bovine growth hormone polyadenylation signal
   2246..2267    +  promoter       SV40 promoter (fragment): SV40 enhancer and early promoter
   2288..2716    +  rep_origin     f1 ori (sequence partly withheld): f1 bacteriophage origin of replication; arrow indicates direction of (+) strand synthesis
   2730..3059    +  promoter       SV40 promoter: SV40 enhancer and early promoter
   3126..3917    +  CDS            neo: KKA2_KLEPN - Also known as kan, nptII. Experimental evidence at protein level: Swiss-Prot protein existence level 1. Resistance to kanamycin, neomycin, paromomycin, ribostamycin, butirosin and gentamicin B. From Klebsiella pneumoniae.
   3941..4099    +  CDS            ble (fragment): BLE_KLEPN - Experimental evidence at protein level: Swiss-Prot protein existence level 1. Binding protein with a strong affinity to the bleomycin family of antibiotics. Binds to CL990; an antimitotic-antibiotic compound. From Klebsiella pneumoniae.
   4094..4215    +  polyA_signal   SV40 poly(A) signal: SV40 polyadenylation signal
   4288..4304    -  protein_bind   lac operator: The lac repressor binds to the lac operator to inhibit transcription in E. coli. This inhibition can be relieved by adding lactose or isopropyl-β-D-thiogalactopyranoside (IPTG). lac repressor encoded by lacI
   4312..4342    -  promoter       lac promoter: promoter for the E. coli lac operon
   4357..4378    -  protein_bind   CAP binding site: CAP binding activates transcription in the presence of cAMP. E. coli catabolite activator protein
   4391..4483    -  CDS            lacI (fragment): lac repressor; lacI; The lac repressor binds to the lac operator to inhibit transcription in E. coli. This inhibition can be relieved by adding lactose or isopropyl-β-D-thiogalactopyranoside (IPTG).
   4666..5254    -  rep_origin     ori: high-copy-number ColE1/pMB1/pBR322/pUC origin of replication
   5425..6285    -  CDS            AmpR: β-lactamase; bla; confers resistance to ampicillin, carbenicillin, and related antibiotics
   6286..6390    -  promoter       AmpR promoter: bla
   6449..6501    -  misc_feature   bom (fragment): basis of mobility region from pBR322
>Addgene plasmid #140589 | pmCherry-U6-ALDH1A3 | addgene full sequence | sequence record 297949 | Addgene NGS Result
CCCTGCTTGTGTGTTGGAGGTCGCTGAGTAGTGCGCGAGCAAAATTTAAGCTACAACAAGGCAAGGCTTG
ACCGACTTAATTAAGAGGGCCTATTTCCCATGATTCCTTCATATTTGCATATACGATACAAGGCTGTTAG
AGAGATAATTGGAATTAATTTGACTGTAAACACAAAGATATTAGTACAAAATACGTGACGTAGAAAGTAA
TAATTTCTTGGGTAGTTTGCAGTTTTAAAATTATGTTTTAAAATGGACTATCATATGCTTACCGTAACTT
GAAAGTATTTCGATTTCTTGGCTTTATATATCTTGTGGAAAGGACGAAACACCGGAGAGGGACCGCGCCA
CCTGTTTTAGAGCTAGAAATAGCAAGTTAAAATAAGGCTAGTCCGTTATCAACTTGAAAAAGTGGCACCG
AGTCGGTGCTTTTTTCAATTGCATGAAGAATCTGCTTAGGGTTAGGCGTTTTGCGCTGCTTCGCGATGTA
CGGGCCAGATATACGCGTTGACATTGATTATTGACTAGTTATTAATAGTAATCAATTACGGGGTCATTAG
TTCATAGCCCATATATGGAGTTCCGCGTTACATAACTTACGGTAAATGGCCCGCCTGGCTGACCGCCCAA
CGACCCCCGCCCATTGACGTCAATAATGACGTATGTTCCCATAGTAACGCCAATAGGGACTTTCCATTGA
CGTCAATGGGTGGAGTATTTACGGTAAACTGCCCACTTGGCAGTACATCAAGTGTATCATATGCCAAGTA
CGCCCCCTATTGACGTCAATGACGGTAAATGGCCCGCCTGGCATTATGCCCAGTACATGACCTTATGGGA
CTTTCCTACTTGGCAGTACATCTACGTATTAGTCATCGCTATTACCATGGTGATGCGGTTTTGGCAGTAC
ATCAATGGGCGTGGATAGCGGTTTGACTCACGGGGATTTCCAAGTCTCCACCCCATTGACGTCAATGGGA
GTTTGTTTTGGCACCAAAATCAACGGGACTTTCCAAAATGTCGTAACAACTCCGCCCCATTGACGCAAAT
GGGCGGTAGGCGTGTACGGTGGGAGGTCTATATAAGCAGAGCTCTCTGGCTAACTAGAGAACCCACTGCT
TACTGGCTTATCGAAATTAATACGACTCACTATAGGGAGACCCAAGCTGGCTAGCGTTTAAACTTAAGCT
TGCCGGTGCCACCATGGTGAGCAAGGGCGAGGAGGATAACATGGCCATCATCAAGGAGTTCATGCGCTTC
AAGGTGCACATGGAGGGCTCCGTGAACGGCCACGAGTTCGAGATCGAGGGCGAGGGCGAGGGCCGCCCCT
ACGAGGGCACCCAGACCGCCAAGCTGAAGGTGACCAAGGGTGGCCCCCTGCCCTTCGCCTGGGACATCCT
GTCCCCTCAGTTCATGTACGGCTCCAAGGCCTACGTGAAGCACCCCGCCGACATCCCCGACTACTTGAAG
CTGTCCTTCCCCGAGGGCTTCAAGTGGGAGCGCGTGATGAACTTCGAGGACGGCGGCGTGGTGACCGTGA
CCCAGGACTCCTCCCTGCAGGACGGCGAGTTCATCTACAAGGTGAAGCTGCGCGGCACCAACTTCCCCTC
CGACGGCCCCGTAATGCAGAAGAAGACCATGGGCTGGGAGGCCTCCTCCGAGCGGATGTACCCCGAGGAC
GGCGCCCTGAAGGGCGAGATCAAGCAGAGGCTGAAGCTGAAGGACGGCGGCCACTACGACGCTGAGGTCA
AGACCACCTACAAGGCCAAGAAGCCCGTGCAGCTGCCCGGCGCCTACAACGTCAACATCAAGTTGGACAT
CACCTCCCACAACGAGGACTACACCATCGTGGAACAGTACGAACGCGCCGAGGGCCGCCACTCCACCGGC
GGCATGGACGAGCTGTACAAGTACCCATACGATGTTCCAGATTACGCTTAAGAATTCTGCAGATATCCAG
CACAGTGGCGGCCGCTCGAGTCTAGAGGGCCCGTTTAAACCCGCTGATCAGCCTCGACTGTGCCTTCTAG
TTGCCAGCCATCTGTTGTTTGCCCCTCCCCCGTGCCTTCCTTGACCCTGGAAGGTGCCACTCCCACTGTC
CTTTCCTAATAAAATGAGGAAATTGCATCGCATTGTCTGAGTAGGTGTCATTCTATTCTGGGGGGTGGGG
TGGGGCAGGACAGCAAGGGGGAGGATTGGGAAGACAATAGCAGGCATGCTGGGGATGCGGTGGGCTCTAT
GGCTTCTGAGGCGGAAAGAACCAGCTGGGGCTCTAGGGGGTATCCCC
[124 nt withheld, positions 2288-2411]
C
[91 nt withheld, positions 2413-2503]
A
[49 nt withheld, positions 2505-2553]
CCTTTGACGTTGGAGTCCACGTTCTTT
[37 nt withheld, positions 2581-2617]
ACCCTATCTCGGTCTATTCTTTTGATTTATAAGGGATTTTGCCGATTTCGGCCTATTGGTTAAAAAATGA
GCTGATTTAACAAAAATTTAACGCGAATTAATTCTGTGGAATGTGTGTCAGTTAGGGTGTGGAAAGTCCC
CAGGCTCCCCAGCAGGCAGAAGTATGCAAAGCATGCATCTCAATTAGTCAGCAACCAGGTGTGGAAAGTC
CCCAGGCTCCCCAGCAGGCAGAAGTATGCAAAGCATGCATCTCAATTAGTCAGCAACCATAGTCCCGCCC
CTAACTCCGCCCATCCCGCCCCTAACTCCGCCCAGTTCCGCCCATTCTCCGCCCCATGGCTGACTAATTT
TTTTTATTTATGCAGAGGCCGAGGCCGCCTCTGCCTCTGAGCTATTCCAGAAGTAGTGAGGAGGCTTTTT
TGGAGGCCTAGGCTTTTGCAAAAAGCTCCCGGGAGCTTGTATATCCATTTTCGGATCTGATCAAGAGACA
GGATGAGGATCGTTTCGCATGATTGAACAAGATGGATTGCACGCAGGTTCTCCGGCCGCTTGGGTGGAGA
GGCTATTCGGCTATGACTGGGCACAACAGACAATCGGCTGCTCTGATGCCGCCGTGTTCCGGCTGTCAGC
GCAGGGGCGCCCGGTTCTTTTTGTCAAGACCGACCTGTCCGGTGCCCTGAATGAACTGCAGGACGAGGCA
GCGCGGCTATCGTGGCTGGCCACGACGGGCGTTCCTTGCGCAGCTGTGCTCGACGTTGTCACTGAAGCGG
GAAGGGACTGGCTGCTATTGGGCGAAGTGCCGGGGCAGGATCTCCTGTCATCTCACCTTGCTCCTGCCGA
GAAAGTATCCATCATGGCTGATGCAATGCGGCGGCTGCATACGCTTGATCCGGCTACCTGCCCATTCGAC
CACCAAGCGAAACATCGCATCGAGCGAGCACGTACTCGGATGGAAGCCGGTCTTGTCGATCAGGATGATC
TGGACGAAGAGCATCAGGGGCTCGCGCCAGCCGAACTGTTCGCCAGGCTCAAGGCGCGCATGCCCGACGG
CGAGGATCTCGTCGTGACCCATGGCGATGCCTGCTTGCCGAATATCATGGTGGAAAATGGCCGCTTTTCT
GGATTCATCGACTGTGGCCGGCTGGGTGTGGCGGACCGCTATCAGGACATAGCGTTGGCTACCCGTGATA
TTGCTGAAGAGCTTGGCGGCGAATGGGCTGACCGCTTCCTCGTGCTTTACGGTATCGCCGCTCCCGATTC
GCAGCGCATCGCCTTCTATCGCCTTCTTGACGAGTTCTTCTGAGCGGGACTCTGGGGTTCGAAATGACCG
ACCAAGCGACGCCCAACCTGCCATCACGAGATTTCGATTCCACCGCCGCCTTCTATGAAAGGTTGGGCTT
CGGAATCGTTTTCCGGGACGCCGGCTGGATGATCCTCCAGCGCGGGGATCTCATGCTGGAGTTCTTCGCC
CACCCCAACTTGTTTATTGCAGCTTATAATGGTTACAAATAAAGCAATAGCATCACAAATTTCACAAATA
AAGCATTTTTTTCACTGCATTCTAGTTGTGGTTTGTCCAAACTCATCAATGTATCTTATCATGTCTGTAT
ACCGTCGACCTCTAGCTAGAGCTTGGCGTAATCATGGTCATAGCTGTTTCCTGTGTGAAATTGTTATCCG
CTCACAATTCCACACAACATACGAGCCGGAAGCATAAAGTGTAAAGCCTGGGGTGCCTAATGAGTGAGCT
AACTCACATTAATTGCGTTGCGCTCACTGCCCGCTTTCCAGTCGGGAAACCTGTCGTGCCAGCTGCATTA
ATGAATCGGCCAACGCGCGGGGAGAGGCGGTTTGCGTATTGGGCGCTCTTCCGCTTCCTCGCTCACTGAC
TCGCTGCGCTCGGTCGTTCGGCTGCGGCGAGCGGTATCAGCTCACTCAAAGGCGGTAATACGGTTATCCA
CAGAATCAGGGGATAACGCAGGAAAGAACATGTGAGCAAAAGGCCAGCAAAAGGCCAGGAACCGTAAAAA
GGCCGCGTTGCTGGCGTTTTTCCATAGGCTCCGCCCCCCTGACGAGCATCACAAAAATCGACGCTCAAGT
CAGAGGTGGCGAAACCCGACAGGACTATAAAGATACCAGGCGTTTCCCCCTGGAAGCTCCCTCGTGCGCT
CTCCTGTTCCGACCCTGCCGCTTACCGGATACCTGTCCGCCTTTCTCCCTTCGGGAAGCGTGGCGCTTTC
TCATAGCTCACGCTGTAGGTATCTCAGTTCGGTGTAGGTCGTTCGCTCCAAGCTGGGCTGTGTGCACGAA
CCCCCCGTTCAGCCCGACCGCTGCGCCTTATCCGGTAACTATCGTCTTGAGTCCAACCCGGTAAGACACG
ACTTATCGCCACTGGCAGCAGCCACTGGTAACAGGATTAGCAGAGCGAGGTATGTAGGCGGTGCTACAGA
GTTCTTGAAGTGGTGGCCTAACTACGGCTACACTAGAAGAACAGTATTTGGTATCTGCGCTCTGCTGAAG
CCAGTTACCTTCGGAAAAAGAGTTGGTAGCTCTTGATCCGGCAAACAAACCACCGCTGGTAGCGGTGGTT
TTTTTGTTTGCAAGCAGCAGATTACGCGCAGAAAAAAAGGATCTCAAGAAGATCCTTTGATCTTTTCTAC
GGGGTCTGACGCTCAGTGGAACGAAAACTCACGTTAAGGGATTTTGGTCATGAGATTATCAAAAAGGATC
TTCACCTAGATCCTTTTAAATTAAAAATGAAGTTTTAAATCAATCTAAAGTATATATGAGTAAACTTGGT
CTGACAGTTACCAATGCTTAATCAGTGAGGCACCTATCTCAGCGATCTGTCTATTTCGTTCATCCATAGT
TGCCTGACTCCCCGTCGTGTAGATAACTACGATACGGGAGGGCTTACCATCTGGCCCCAGTGCTGCAATG
ATACCGCGAGACCCACGCTCACCGGCTCCAGATTTATCAGCAATAAACCAGCCAGCCGGAAGGGCCGAGC
GCAGAAGTGGTCCTGCAACTTTATCCGCCTCCATCCAGTCTATTAATTGTTGCCGGGAAGCTAGAGTAAG
TAGTTCGCCAGTTAATAGTTTGCGCAACGTTGTTGCCATTGCTACAGGCATCGTGGTGTCACGCTCGTCG
TTTGGTATGGCTTCATTCAGCTCCGGTTCCCAACGATCAAGGCGAGTTACATGATCCCCCATGTTGTGCA
AAAAAGCGGTTAGCTCCTTCGGTCCTCCGATCGTTGTCAGAAGTAAGTTGGCCGCAGTGTTATCACTCAT
GGTTATGGCAGCACTGCATAATTCTCTTACTGTCATGCCATCCGTAAGATGCTTTTCTGTGACTGGTGAG
TACTCAACCAAGTCATTCTGAGAATAGTGTATGCGGCGACCGAGTTGCTCTTGCCCGGCGTCAATACGGG
ATAATACCGCGCCACATAGCAGAACTTTAAAAGTGCTCATCATTGGAAAACGTTCTTCGGGGCGAAAACT
CTCAAGGATCTTACCGCTGTTGAGATCCAGTTCGATGTAACCCACTCGTGCACCCAACTGATCTTCAGCA
TCTTTTACTTTCACCAGCGTTTCTGGGTGAGCAAAAACAGGAAGGCAAAATGCCGCAAAAAAGGGAATAA
GGGCGACACGGAAATGTTGAATACTCATACTCTTCCTTTTTCAATATTATTGAAGCATTTATCAGGGTTA
TTGTCTCATGAGCGGATACATATTTGAATGTATTTAGAAAAATAAACAAATAGGGGTTCCGCGCACATTT
CCCCGAAAAGTGCCACCTGACGTCGACGGATCGGGAGATCTCCCGATCCCCTATGGTGCACTCTCAGTAC
AATCTGCTCTGATGCCGCATAGTTAAGCCAGTATCTGCT
